>Addgene plasmid #20978 | Human HOXA9-MSCV-short | addgene full sequence | sequence record 271765 | Addgene NGS Result
TGTCTTTGTGCGTGTTTGTGCCGGCATCTAATGTTTGCGCCTGCGTCTGTACTAGTTAGCTAACTAGCTC
TGTATCTGGCGGACCCGTGGTGGAACTGACGAGTTCTGAACACCCGGCCGCAACCCTGGGAGACGTCCCA
GGGACTTTGGGGGCCGTTTTTGTGGCCCGACCTGAGGAAGGGAGTCGATGTGGAATCCGACCCCGTCAGG
ATATGTGGTTCTGGTAGGAGACGAGAACCTAAAACAGTTCCCGCCTCCGTCTGAATTTTTGCTTTCGGTT
TGGAACCGAAGCCGCGCGTCTTGTCTGCTGCAGCGCTGCAGCATCGTTCTGTGTTGTCTCTGTCTGACTG
TGTTTCTGTATTTGTCTGAAAATTAGGGCCAGACTGTTACCACTCCCTTAAGTTTGACCTTAGGTCACTG
GAAAGATGTCGAGCGGATCGCTCACAACCAGTCGGTAGATGTCAAGAAGAGACGTTGGGTTACCTTCTGC
TCTGCAGAATGGCCAACCTTTAACGTCGGATGGCCGCGAGACGGCACCTTTAACCGAGACCTCATCACCC
AGGTTAAGATCAAGGTCTTTTCACCTGGCCCGCATGGACACCCAGACCAGGTCCCCTACATCGTGACCTG
GGAAGCCTTGGCTTTTGACCCCCCTCCCTGGGTCAAGCCCTTTGTACACCCTAAGCCTCCGCCTCCTCTT
CCTCCATCCGCCCCGTCTCTCCCCCTTGAACCTCCTCGTTCGACCCCGCCTCGATCCTCCCTTTATCCAG
CCCTCACTCCTTCTCTAGGCGCCGGAATTCGCGGCCGCACCATGGATTACAAGGATGACGACGATAAGAG
ATCCGCCACCACTGGGGCCCTGGGCAACTACTACGTGGACTCGTTCCTGCTGGGCGCCGACGCCGCGGAT
GAGCTGAGCGTTGGCCGCTATGCGCCGGGGACCCTGGGCCAGCCTCCCCGGCAGGCGGCGACGCTGGCCG
AGCACCCCGACTTCAGCCCGTGCAGCTTCCAGTCCAAGGCGACGGTGTTTGGCGCCTCGTGGAACCCAGT
GCACGCGGCGGGCGCCAACGCTGTACCCGCTGCGGTGTACCACCACCATCACCACCACCCCTACGTGCAC
CCCCAGGCGCCCGTGGCGGCGGCGGCGCCGGACGGCAGGTACATGCGCTCCTGGCTGGAGCCCACGCCCG
GTGCGCTCTCCTTCGCGGGCTTGCCCTCCAGCCGGCCTTATGGCATTAAACCTGAACCGCTGTCGGCCAG
AAGGGGTGACTGTCCCACGCTTGACACTCACACTTTGTCCCTGACTGACTATGCTTGTGGTTCTCCTCCA
GTTGATAGAGAAAAACAACCCAGCGAAGGCGCCTTCTCTGAAAACAATGCTGAGAATGAGAGCGGCGGAG
ACAAGCCCCCCATCGATCCCAATAACCCAGCAGCCAACTGGCTTCATGCGCGCTCCACTCGGAAAAAGCG
GTGCCCCTATACAAAACACCAGACCCTGGAACTGGAGAAAGAGTTTCTGTTCAACATGTACCTCACCAGG
GACCGCAGGTACGAGGTGGCTCGACTGCTCAACCTCACCGAGAGGCAGGTCAAGATCTGGTTCCAGAACC
GCAGGATGAAAATGAAGAAAATCAACAAAGACCGAGCAAAAGACGAGTGACTCGAGAAAACTCGACGGTT
ATTTTCCACCATATTGCCGTCTTTTGGCAATGTGAGGGCCCGGAAACCTGGCCCTGTCTTCTTGACGAGC
ATTCCTAGGGGTCTTTCCCCTCTCGCCAAAGGAATGCAAGGTCTGTTGAATGTCGTGAAGGAAGCAGTTC
CTCTGGAAGCTTCTTGAAGACAAACAACGTCTGTAGCGACCCTTTGCAGGCAGCGGAACCCCCCACCTGG
CGACAGGTGCCTCTGCGGCCAAAAGCCACGTGTATAAGATACACCTGCAAAGGCGGCACAACCCCAGTGC
CACGTTGTGAGTTGGATAGTTGTGGAAAGAGTCAAATGGCTCTCCTCAAGCGTATTCAACAAGGGGCTGA
AGGATGCCCAGAAGGTACCCCATTGTATGGGATCTGATCTGGGGCCTCGGTGCACATGCTTTACATGTGT
TTAGTCGAGGTTAAAAAACGTCTAGGCCCCCCGAACCACGGGGACGTGGTTTTCCTTTGAAAAACACGAT
GATAATACCATGGTGAGCAAGGGCGAGGAGCTGTTCACCGGGGTGGTGCCCATCCTGGTCGAGCTGGACG
GCGACGTAAACGGCCACAAGTTCAGCGTGTCCGGCGAGGGCGAGGGCGATGCCACCTACGGCAAGCTGAC
CCTGAAGTTCATCTGCACCACCGGCAAGCTGCCCGTGCCCTGGCCCACCCTCGTGACCACCCTGACCTAC
GGCGTGCAGTGCTTCAGCCGCTACCCCGACCACATGAAGCAGCACGACTTCTTCAAGTCCGCCATGCCCG
AAGGCTACGTCCAGGAGCGCACCATCTTCTTCAAGGACGACGGCAACTACAAGACCCGCGCCGAGGTGAA
GTTCGAGGGCGACACCCTGGTGAACCGCATCGAGCTGAAGGGCATCGACTTCAAGGAGGACGGCAACATC
CTGGGGCACAAGCTGGAGTACAACTACAACAGCCACAACGTCTATATCATGGCCGACAAGCAGAAGAACG
GCATCAAGGTGAACTTCAAGATCCGCCACAACATCGAGGACGGCAGCGTGCAGCTCGCCGACCACTACCA
GCAGAACACCCCCATCGGCGACGGCCCCGTGCTGCTGCCCGACAACCACTACCTGAGCACCCAGTCCGCC
CTGAGCAAAGACCCCAACGAGAAGCGCGATCACATGGTCCTGCTGGAGTTCGTGACCGCCGCCGGGATCA
CTCTCGGCATGGACGAGCTGTACAAGTAAAGCGGCCAACTCGACGTTATTCCCTTCGAAGGCCTATCGAT
AAAATAAAAGATTTTATTTAGTCTCCAGAAAAAGGGGGGAATGAAAGACCCCACCTGTAGGTTTGGCAAG
CTAGCTTAAGTAACGCCATTTTGCAAGGCATGGAAAATACATAACTGAGAATAGAGAAGTTCAGATCAAG
GTTAGGAACAGAGAGACAGCAGAATATGGGCCAAACAGGATATCTGTGGTAAGCAGTTCCTGCCCCGGCT
CAGGGCCAAGAACAGATGGTCCCCAGATGCGGTCCCGCCCTCAGCAGTTTCTAGAGAACCATCAGATGTT
TCCAGGGTGCCCCAAGGACCTGAAATGACCCTGTGCCTTATTTGAACTAACCAATCAGTTCGCTTCTCGC
TTCTGTTCGCGCGCTTCTGCTCCCCGAGCTCAATAAAAGAGCCCACAACCCCTCACTCGGCGCGCCAGTC
CTCCGATAGACTGCGTCGCCCGGGTACCCGTGTATCCAATAAACCCTCTTGCAGTTGCATCCGACTTGTG
GTCTCGCTGTTCCTTGGGAGGGTCTCCTCTGAGTGATTGACTACCCGTCAGCGGGGGTCTTTCATGGGTA
ACAGTTTCTTGAAGTTGGAGAACAACATTCTGAGGGTAGGAGTCGAATATTAAGTAATCCTGACTCAATT
AGCCACTGTTTTGAATCCACATACTCCAATACTCCTGAAATAGTTCATTATGGACAGCGCAGAAAGAGCT
GGGGAGAATTGTGAAATTGTTATCCGCTCACAATTCCACACAACATACGAGCCGGAAGCATAAAGTGTAA
AGCCTGGGGTGCCTAATGAGTGAGCTAACTCACATTAATTGCGTTGCGCTCACTGCCCGCTTTCCAGTCG
GGAAACCTGTCGTGCCAGCTGCATTAATGAATCGGCCAACGCGCGGGGAGAGGCGGTTTGCGTATTGGGC
GCTCTTCCGCTTCCTCGCTCACTGACTCGCTGCGCTCGGTCGTTCGGCTGCGGCGAGCGGTATCAGCTCA
CTCAAAGGCGGTAATACGGTTATCCACAGAATCAGGGGATAACGCAGGAAAGAACATGTGAGCAAAAGGC
CAGCAAAAGGCCAGGAACCGTAAAAAGGCCGCGTTGCTGGCGTTTTTCCATAGGCTCCGCCCCCCTGACG
AGCATCACAAAAATCGACGCTCAAGTCAGAGGTGGCGAAACCCGACAGGACTATAAAGATACCAGGCGTT
TCCCCCTGGAAGCTCCCTCGTGCGCTCTCCTGTTCCGACCCTGCCGCTTACCGGATACCTGTCCGCCTTT
CTCCCTTCGGGAAGCGTGGCGCTTTCTCATAGCTCACGCTGTAGGTATCTCAGTTCGGTGTAGGTCGTTC
GCTCCAAGCTGGGCTGTGTGCACGAACCCCCCGTTCAGCCCGACCGCTGCGCCTTATCCGGTAACTATCG
TCTTGAGTCCAACCCGGTAAGACACGACTTATCGCCACTGGCAGCAGCCACTGGTAACAGGATTAGCAGA
GCGAGGTATGTAGGCGGTGCTACAGAGTTCTTGAAGTGGTGGCCTAACTACGGCTACACTAGAAGAACAG
TATTTGGTATCTGCGCTCTGCTGAAGCCAGTTACCTTCGGAAAAAGAGTTGGTAGCTCTTGATCCGGCAA
ACAAACCACCGCTGGTAGCGGTGGTTTTTTTGTTTGCAAGCAGCAGATTACGCGCAGAAAAAAAGGATCT
CAAGAAGATCCTTTGATCTTTTCTACGGGGTCTGACGCTCAGTGGAACGAAAACTCACGTTAAGGGATTT
TGGTCATGAGATTATCAAAAAGGATCTTCACCTAGATCCTTTTAAATTAAAAATGAAGTTTTAAATCAAT
CTAAAGTATATATGAGTAAACTTGGTCTGACAGTTACCAATGCTTAATCAGTGAGGCACCTATCTCAGCG
ATCTGTCTATTTCGTTCATCCATAGTTGCCTGACTCCCCGTCGTGTAGATAACTACGATACGGGAGGGCT
TACCATCTGGCCCCAGTGCTGCAATGATACCGCGAGACCCACGCTCACCGGCTCCAGATTTATCAGCAAT
AAACCAGCCAGCCGGAAGGGCCGAGCGCAGAAGTGGTCCTGCAACTTTATCCGCCTCCATCCAGTCTATT
AATTGTTGCCGGGAAGCTAGAGTAAGTAGTTCGCCAGTTAATAGTTTGCGCAACGTTGTTGCCATTGCTA
CAGGCATCGTGGTGTCACGCTCGTCGTTTGGTATGGCTTCATTCAGCTCCGGTTCCCAACGATCAAGGCG
AGTTACATGATCCCCCATGTTGTGCAAAAAAGCGGTTAGCTCCTTCGGTCCTCCGATCGTTGTCAGAAGT
AAGTTGGCCGCAGTGTTATCACTCATGGTTATGGCAGCACTGCATAATTCTCTTACTGTCATGCCATCCG
TAAGATGCTTTTCTGTGACTGGTGAGTACTCAACCAAGTCATTCTGAGAATAGTGTATGCGGCGACCGAG
TTGCTCTTGCCCGGCGTCAATACGGGATAATACCGCGCCACATAGCAGAACTTTAAAAGTGCTCATCATT
GGAAAACGTTCTTCGGGGCGAAAACTCTCAAGGATCTTACCGCTGTTGAGATCCAGTTCGATGTAACCCA
CTCGTGCACCCAACTGATCTTCAGCATCTTTTACTTTCACCAGCGTTTCTGGGTGAGCAAAAACAGGAAG
GCAAAATGCCGCAAAAAAGGGAATAAGGGCGACACGGAAATGTTGAATACTCATACTCTTCCTTTTTCAA
TATTATTGAAGCATTTATCAGGGTTATTGTCTCATGAGCGGATACATATTTGAATGTATTTAGAAAAATA
AACAAATAGGGGTTCCGCGCACATTTCCCCGAAAAGTGCCACCTGACGTCTAAGAAACCATTATTATCAT
GACATTAACCTATAAAAATAGGCGTATCACGAGGCCCTTTCGTCTCGCGCGTTTCGGTGATGACGGTGAA
AACCTCTGACACATGCAGCTCCCGGAGACGGTCACAGCTTGTCTGTAAGCGGATGCCGGGAGCAGACAAG
CCCGTCAGGGCGCGTCAGCGGGTGTTGGCGGGTGTCGGGGCTGGCTTAACTATGCGGCATCAGAGCAGAT
TGTACTGAGAGTGCACCATATGCGGTGTGAAATACCGCACAGATGCGTAAGGAGAAAATACCGCATCAGG
CGCCATTCGCCATTCAGGCTGCGCAACTGTTGGGAAGGGCGATCGGTGCGGGCCTCTTCGCTATTACGCC
AGCTGGCGAAAGGGGGATGTGCTGCAAGGCGATTAAGTTGGGTAACGCCAGGGTTTTCCCAGTCACGACG
TTGTAAAACGACGGCGCAAGGAATGGTGCATGCAAGGAGATGGCGCCCAACAGTCCCCCGGCCACGGGGC
CTGCCACCATACCCACGCCGAAACAAGCGCTCATGAGCCCGAAGTGGCGAGCCCGATCTTCCCCATCGGT
GATGTCGGCGATATAGGCGCCAGCAACCGCACCTGTGGCGCCGGTGATGCCGGCCACGATGCGTCCGGCG
TAGAGGCGATTAGTCCAATTTGTTAAAGACAGGATATCAGTGGTCCAGGCTCTAGTTTTGACTCAACAAT
ATCACCAGCTGAAGCCTATAGAGTACGAGCCATAGATAAAATAAAAGATTTTATTTAGTCTCCAGAAAAA
GGGGGGAATGAAAGACCCCACCTGTAGGTTTGGCAAGCTAGCTTAAGTAACGCCATTTTGCAAGGCATGG
AAAATACATAACTGAGAATAGAGAAGTTCAGATCAAGGTTAGGAACAGAGAGACAGCAGAATATGGGCCA
AACAGGATATCTGTGGTAAGCAGTTCCTGCCCCGGCTCAGGGCCAAGAACAGATGGTCCCCAGATGCGGT
CCCGCCCTCAGCAGTTTCTAGAGAACCATCAGATGTTTCCAGGGTGCCCCAAGGACCTGAAATGACCCTG
TGCCTTATTTGAACTAACCAATCAGTTCGCTTCTCGCTTCTGTTCGCGCGCTTCTGCTCCCCGAGCTCAA
TAAAAGAGCCCACAACCCCTCACTCGGCGCGCCAGTCCTCCGATAGACTGCGTCGCCCGGGTACCCGTAT
TCCCAATAAAGCCTCTTGCTGTTTGCATCCGAATCGTGGACTCGCTGATCCTTGGGAGGGTCTCCTCAGA
TTGATTGACTGCCCACCTCGGGGGTCTTTCATTTGGAGGTTCCACCGAGATTTGGAGACCCCTGCCCAGG
GACCACCGACCCCCCCGCCGGGAGGTAAGCTGGCCAGCGGTCGTTTCGTGTCTGTCTC
Features (pLannotate 1.2.2; 20 found; start..end, strand, type, name):
    377..793     +  CDS            gag (truncated): truncated Moloney murine leukemia virus (MMLV) gag gene lacking the start codon
    815..839     +  CDS            3xFLAG (fragment): three tandem FLAG® epitope tags
    845..1657    +  CDS            HOXA9: HXA9_HUMAN - Also known as HOX1G. Experimental evidence at protein level: Swiss-Prot protein existence level 1. Sequence-specific transcription factor which is part of a developmental regulatory system that provides cells with specific positional identities on the anterior-posterior axis. Required for induction of E-selectin and VCAM-1, on the endothelial cells surface at sites of inflammation. From Homo sapiens (Human).
   1714..2175    +  misc_feature   IRES: internal ribosome entry site (IRES) of the encephalomyocarditis virus (EMCV)
   2180..2899    +  CDS            EGFP: the original enhanced GFP (Yang et al., 1996) mammalian codon-optimized
   2981..3495    +  LTR            3' LTR: 3' long terminal repeat from murine embryonic stem cell virus
   3657..3673    -  protein_bind   lac operator: The lac repressor binds to the lac operator to inhibit transcription in E. coli. This inhibition can be relieved by adding lactose or isopropyl-β-D-thiogalactopyranoside (IPTG). lac repressor encoded by lacI
   3681..3711    -  promoter       lac promoter: promoter for the E. coli lac operon
   3726..3747    -  protein_bind   CAP binding site: CAP binding activates transcription in the presence of cAMP. E. coli catabolite activator protein
   3760..3852    -  CDS            lacI (fragment): lac repressor; lacI; The lac repressor binds to the lac operator to inhibit transcription in E. coli. This inhibition can be relieved by adding lactose or isopropyl-β-D-thiogalactopyranoside (IPTG).
   4035..4623    -  rep_origin     ori: high-copy-number ColE1/pMB1/pBR322/pUC origin of replication
   4794..5654    -  CDS            AmpR: β-lactamase; bla; confers resistance to ampicillin, carbenicillin, and related antibiotics
   5655..5759    -  promoter       AmpR promoter: bla
   5854..5889    +  CDS            rop (fragment): Rop protein, which maintains plasmids at low copy number; rop
   5991..6090    +  misc_feature   bom (fragment): basis of mobility region from pBR322
   6096..6245    -  CDS            lacZα (fragment): LacZα fragment of β-galactosidase; lacZ fragment
   6245..6446    -  CDS            TcR (fragment): tetracycline efflux protein; tet; confers resistance to tetracycline
   6447..6545    +  CDS            env (fragment): murine leukemia virus gPr80 envelope polyprotein precursor; env; proteolytically cleaved into gp70SU and p15TM subunits
   6587..7103    +  LTR            5' LTR: 5' long terminal repeat from murine embryonic stem cell virus
   7167..310     +  misc_feature   MESV Ψ (across the origin): packaging signal of murine embryonic stem cell virus
