[The description below was written by a language model from this plasmid's Addgene catalogue record and pLannotate feature annotations shown in this document.]
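Description:
Human HOXA9-MSCV-short is a murine stem cell virus (MSCV)-based retroviral vector for expressing human HOXA9 in mammalian cells. The sequenced plasmid is about 7.2 kb. It is propagated in E. coli through a high-copy ColE1/pUC-type origin and selected with ampicillin via the β-lactamase gene. The remaining bacterial annotations (fragments of lacI, rop, bom, lacZα and TcR, plus a lac promoter/operator) appear to be nonfunctional remnants of earlier cloning vectors.

The retroviral cassette is bounded by MESV/MSCV 5′ and 3′ long terminal repeats. The 5′ LTR is followed by the Ψ packaging signal and a truncated MMLV gag segment lacking its start codon, which extends the packaging region and allows the genomic RNA to be encapsidated when viral proteins are supplied in trans by a packaging cell line. No separate internal promoter is annotated, so transcription is presumably driven by the 5′ LTR. Downstream lies a FLAG epitope provided by the backbone (annotated as a fragment of 3xFLAG), joined to the N terminus of the HOXA9 coding sequence. According to the record, the insert is coding sequence only, lacking the first amino acid and the 3′UTR, which presumably accounts for the "short" designation. An EMCV IRES followed by EGFP sits after HOXA9, so both proteins are translated from a single bicistronic transcript and green fluorescence marks transduced, expressing cells.

The construct suits stable retroviral delivery of tagged HOXA9, with GFP-based tracking or sorting of transduced cells. The associated publication concerns protein kinase C-mediated phosphorylation of this leukemia-associated homeodomain transcription factor and its effects on DNA binding and myeloid differentiation.
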