Addgene plasmid #20978: Human HOXA9-MSCV-short
Depositing lab: Corey Largman. Depositing organization: San Francisco VA Health Care System. Publication: Protein kinase C-mediated phosphorylation of the leukemia-associated HOXA9 protein impairs its DNA binding ability and induces myeloid differentiation. Vijapurkar U, Fischbach N, Shen W, Brandts C, Stokoe D, Lawrence HJ, Largman C. Mol Cell Biol. 2004 May . 24(9):3827-37. 10.1128/MCB.24.9.3827-3837.2004 PubMed 15082777.
Backbone
  Vector backbone: MSCV
  Backbone size w/o insert (bp): 6500
  Vector type: Mammalian Expression, Retroviral
Growth in bacteria
  Bacterial resistance: Ampicillin, 100 μg/mL
  Growth temperature: 37°C
  Growth strain: DH5alpha
  Copy number: High Copy
Gene/Insert
  Gene/Insert name: HOXA9
  Species: H. sapiens (human)
  Insert size (bp): 900
  Mutation: Missing amino acid #1. Missing 3'UTR. Coding sequence only.
  Entrez Gene: HOXA9 (a.k.a. ABD-B, HOX1, HOX1.7, HOX1G)
  Tag / fusion protein: Flag (N terminal on backbone)
  Cloning method: Restriction Enzyme; 5′ cloning site BamHI (destroyed during cloning); 3′ cloning site XhoI (not destroyed)
  Sequencing primers: 5′ pLXSN-5
Terms and licenses: Academic/Nonprofit Terms; Industry Terms: Not Available to Industry
Depositor comments: IRES-GFP
How to cite: Human HOXA9-MSCV-short was a gift from Corey Largman (Addgene plasmid # 20978 ; http://n2t.net/addgene:20978 ; RRID:Addgene_20978)
