>Addgene plasmid #20978 | Human HOXA9-MSCV-short | addgene partial sequence | sequence record 26780 | 20978 with IRES-R
CTCGAGTCACTCGTCTTTTGCTCGGTCTTTGTTGATTTTCTTCATTTTCATCCTGCGGTTCTGGAACCAG
ATCTTGACCTGCCTCTCGGTGAGGTTGAGCAGTCGAGCCACCTCGTACCTGCGGTCCCTGGTGAGGTACA
TGTTGAACAGAAACTCTTTCTCCAGTTCCAGGGTCTGGTGTTTTGTATAGGGGCACCGCTTTTTCCGAGT
GGAGCGCGCATGAAGCCAGTTGGCTGCTGGGTTATTGGGATCGATGGGGGGCTTGTCTCCGCCGCTCTCA
TTCTCAGCATTGTTTTCAGAGAAGGCGCCTTCGCTGGGTTGTTTTTCTCTATCAACTGGAGGAGAACCAC
AAGCATAGTCAGTCAGGGACAAAGTGTGAGTGTCAAGCGTGGGACAGTCACCCCTTCTGGCCGACAGCGG
TTCAGGTTTAATGCCATAAGGCCGGCTGGAGGGCAAGCCCGCGAAGGAGAGCGCACCGGGCGTGGGCTCC
AGCCAGGAGCGCATGTACCTGCCGTCCGGCGCCGCCGCCGCCACGGGCGCCTGGGGGTGCACGTAGGGGT
GGTGGTGATGGTGGTGGTACACCGCAGCGGGTACAGCGTTGGCGCCCGCCGCGTGCACTGGGTTCCACGA
GGCGCCAAACACCGTCGCCTTGGACTGGAAGCTGCACGGGCTGAAGTCGGGGTGCTCGGCCAGCGTCGCC
GCCTGCCGGGGAGCTGGCCAGGTCCCCGGCGCATAGCGGCAACGCTCAGCTCATCCGCGGCGTCGCGCCA
CAGA
