>Addgene plasmid #20978 | Human HOXA9-MSCV-short | addgene partial sequence | sequence record 26781 | 20978 with pLXSN-5
CAGCCCTACTCCTTCTCTAGGCGCCGGAATTCGCGGCCGCACCATGGATTACAAGGATGACGACGATAAG
AGATCCGCCACCACTGGGGCCCTGGGCAACTACTACGTGGACTCGTTCCTGCTGGGCGCCGACGCCGCGG
ATGAGCTGAGCGTTGGCCGCTATGCGCCGGGGACCCTGGGCCAGCCTCCCCGGCAGGCGGCGACGCTGGC
CGAGCACCCCGACTTCAGCCCGTGCAGCTTCCAGTCCAAGGCGACGGTGTTTGGCGCCTCGTGGAACCCA
GTGCACGCGGCGGGCGCCAACGCTGTACCCGCTGCGGTGTACCACCACCATCACCACCACCCCTACGTGC
ACCCCCAGGCGCCCGTGGCGGCGGCGGCGCCGGACGGCAGGTACATGCGCTCCTGGCTGGAGCCCACGCC
CGGTGCGCTCTCCTTCGCGGGCTTGCCCTCCAGCCGGCCTTATGGCATTAAACCTGAACCGCTGTCGGCC
AGAAGGGGTGACTGTCCCACGCTTGACACTCACACTTTGTCCCTGACTGACTATGCTTGTGGTTCTCCTC
CAGTTGATAGAGAAAAACAACCCAGCGAAGGCGCCTTCTCTGAAAACAATGCTGAGAATGAGAGCGGCGG
AGACAAGCCCCCCATCGATCCCAATAACCCAGCAGCCAACTGGCTTCATGCGCGCTCCACTCGGAAAAAG
CGGTGCCCCTATACAAAACACCAAACCTGGAACTGAAAA
